>Addgene plasmid #227099 | pBK_Gal4-DBD-ESR1 | addgene full sequence | sequence record 452418 | Addgene NGS Result
GCACTTTTCGGGGAAATGTGCGCGGAACCCCTATTTGTTTATTTTTCTAAATACATTCAAATATGTATCC
GCTCATGAGACAATAACCCTGATAAATGCTTCAATAATATTGAAAAAGGAAGAGTCCTGAGGCGGAAAGA
ACCAGCTGTGGAATGTGTGTCAGTTAGGGTGTGGAAAGTCCCCAGGCTCCCCAGCAGGCAGAAGTATGCA
AAGCATGCATCTCAATTAGTCAGCAACCAGGTGTGGAAAGTCCCCAGGCTCCCCAGCAGGCAGAAGTATG
CAAAGCATGCATCTCAATTAGTCAGCAACCATAGTCCCGCCCCTAACTCCGCCCATCCCGCCCCTAACTC
CGCCCAGTTCCGCCCATTCTCCGCCCCATGGCTGACTAATTTTTTTTATTTATGCAGAGGCCGAGGCCGC
CTCGGCCTCTGAGCTATTCCAGAAGTAGTGAGGAGGCTTTTTTGGAGGCCTAGGCTTTTGCAAAGATCGA
TCAAGAGACAGGATGAGGATCGTTTCGCATGATTGAACAAGATGGATTGCACGCAGGTTCTCCGGCCGCT
TGGGTGGAGAGGCTATTCGGCTATGACTGGGCACAACAGACAATCGGCTGCTCTGATGCCGCCGTGTTCC
GGCTGTCAGCGCAGGGGCGCCCGGTTCTTTTTGTCAAGACCGACCTGTCCGGTGCCCTGAATGAACTGCA
AGACGAGGCAGCGCGGCTATCGTGGCTGGCCACGACGGGCGTTCCTTGCGCAGCTGTGCTCGACGTTGTC
ACTGAAGCGGGAAGGGACTGGCTGCTATTGGGCGAAGTGCCGGGGCAGGATCTCCTGTCATCTCACCTTG
CTCCTGCCGAGAAAGTATCCATCATGGCTGATGCAATGCGGCGGCTGCATACGCTTGATCCGGCTACCTG
CCCATTCGACCACCAAGCGAAACATCGCATCGAGCGAGCACGTACTCGGATGGAAGCCGGTCTTGTCGAT
CAGGATGATCTGGACGAAGAGCATCAGGGGCTCGCGCCAGCCGAACTGTTCGCCAGGCTCAAGGCGAGCA
TGCCCGACGGCGAGGATCTCGTCGTGACCCATGGCGATGCCTGCTTGCCGAATATCATGGTGGAAAATGG
CCGCTTTTCTGGATTCATCGACTGTGGCCGGCTGGGTGTGGCGGACCGCTATCAGGACATAGCGTTGGCT
ACCCGTGATATTGCTGAAGAGCTTGGCGGCGAATGGGCTGACCGCTTCCTCGTGCTTTACGGTATCGCCG
CTCCCGATTCGCAGCGCATCGCCTTCTATCGCCTTCTTGACGAGTTCTTCTGAGCGGGACTCTGGGGTTC
GAAATGACCGACCAAGCGACGCCCAACCTGCCATCACGAGATTTCGATTCCACCGCCGCCTTCTATGAAA
GGTTGGGCTTCGGAATCGTTTTCCGGGACGCCGGCTGGATGATCCTCCAGCGCGGGGATCTCATGCTGGA
GTTCTTCGCCCACCCTAGGGGGAGGCTAACTGAAACACGGAAGGAGACAATACCGGAAGGAACCCGCGCT
ATGACGGCAATAAAAAGACAGAATAAAACGCACGGTGTTGGGTCGTTTGTTCATAAACGCGGGGTTCGGT
CCCAGGGCTGGCACTCTGTCGATACCCCACCGAGACCCCATTGGGGCCAATACGCCCGCGTTTCTTCCTT
TTCCCCACCCCACCCCCCAAGTTCGGGTGAAGGCCCAGGGCTCGCAGCCAACGTCGGGGCGGCAGGCCCT
GCCATAGCCTCAGGTTACTCATATATACTTTAGATTGATTTAAAACTTCATTTTTAATTTAAAAGGATCT
AGGTGAAGATCCTTTTTGATAATCTCATGACCAAAATCCCTTAACGTGAGTTTTCGTTCCACTGAGCGTC
AGACCCCGTAGAAAAGATCAAAGGATCTTCTTGAGATCCTTTTTTTCTGCGCGTAATCTGCTGCTTGCAA
ACAAAAAAACCACCGCTACCAGCGGTGGTTTGTTTGCCGGATCAAGAGCTACCAACTCTTTTTCCGAAGG
TAACTGGCTTCAGCAGAGCGCAGATACCAAATACTGTTCTTCTAGTGTAGCCGTAGTTAGGCCACCACTT
CAAGAACTCTGTAGCACCGCCTACATACCTCGCTCTGCTAATCCTGTTACCAGTGGCTGCTGCCAGTGGC
GATAAGTCGTGTCTTACCGGGTTGGACTCAAGACGATAGTTACCGGATAAGGCGCAGCGGTCGGGCTGAA
CGGGGGGTTCGTGCACACAGCCCAGCTTGGAGCGAACGACCTACACCGAACTGAGATACCTACAGCGTGA
GCTATGAGAAAGCGCCACGCTTCCCGAAGGGAGAAAGGCGGACAGGTATCCGGTAAGCGGCAGGGTCGGA
ACAGGAGAGCGCACGAGGGAGCTTCCAGGGGGAAACGCCTGGTATCTTTATAGTCCTGTCGGGTTTCGCC
ACCTCTGACTTGAGCGTCGATTTTTGTGATGCTCGTCAGGGGGGCGGAGCCTATGGAAAAACGCCAGCAA
CGCGGCCTTTTTACGGTTCCTGGCCTTTTGCTGGCCTTTTGCTCACATGTTCTTTCCTGCGTTATCCCCT
GATTCTGTGGATAACCGTATTACCGCCATGCATTAGTTATTAATAGTAATCAATTACGGGGTCATTAGTT
CATAGCCCATATATGGAGTTCCGCGTTACATAACTTACGGTAAATGGCCCGCCTGGCTGACCGCCCAACG
ACCCCCGCCCATTGACGTCAATAATGACGTATGTTCCCATAGTAACGCCAATAGGGACTTTCCATTGACG
TCAATGGGTGGAGTATTTACGGTAAACTGCCCACTTGGCAGTACATCAAGTGTATCATATGCCAAGTACG
CCCCCTATTGACGTCAATGACGGTAAATGGCCCGCCTGGCATTATGCCCAGTACATGACCTTATGGGACT
TTCCTACTTGGCAGTACATCTACGTATTAGTCATCGCTATTACCATGGTGATGCGGTTTTGGCAGTACAT
CAATGGGCGTGGATAGCGGTTTGACTCACGGGGATTTCCAAGTCTCCACCCCATTGACGTCAATGGGAGT
TTGTTTTGGCACCAAAATCAACGGGACTTTCCAAAATGTCGTAACAACTCCGCCCCATTGACGCAAATGG
GCGGTAGGCGTGTACGGTGGGAGGTCTATATAAGCAGAGCTGGTTTAGTGAACCGTCAGATCCGCTAGTG
GATCTGCCACCATGGAACAGAAGCTGATCTCAGAAGAGGATCTGGCCCGGGCCATGAAGCTACTGTCTTC
TATCGAACAAGCATGCGATATTTGCCGACTTAAAAAGCTCAAGTGCTCCAAAGAAAAACCGAAGTGCGCC
AAGTGTCTGAAGAACAACTGGGAGTGTCGCTACTCTCCCAAAACCAAAAGGTCTCCGCTGACTAGGGCAC
ATCTGACAGAAGTGGAATCAAGGCTAGAAAGACTGGAACAGCTATTTCTACTGATTTTTCCTCGAGAAGA
CCTTGACATGATTTTGAAAATGGATTCTTTACAGGATATAAAAGCATTGTTAACAGGATTATTTGTACAA
GATAATGTGAATAAAGATGCCGTCACAGATAGATTGGCTTCAGTGGAGACTGATATGCCTCTAACATTGA
GACAGCATAGAATAAGTGCGACATCATCATCGGAAGAGAGTAGTAACAAAGGTCAAAGACAGTTGACTGT
ATCGCCGGAATTCCCGGGGATCACAAGTTTGTACAAAAAAGCAGGCTCCACC
[1785 nt withheld, positions 3763-5547]
TGAACCCAGCTTTCTTGTACAAAGTGGTGATCCGTCGACCTGCAGCCAAGCTAATTCCGGGCGAATCTCT
TATGATTTATGATTTTTATTATTAAGCTTCTAGAGCGGCCGCGGGCCCATCGATTTTCCACCCGGGTGGG
GTACCAGGTAAGTGTACCCAATTCGCCCTATAGTGAGTCGTATTACAATTCACTGGCCGTCGTTTTACAA
CGTCGTGACTGGGAAAACCCTGGCGTTACCCAACTTAATCGCCTTGCAGCACATCCCCCTTTCGCCAGCT
GGCGTAATAGCGAAGAGGCCCGCACCGATCGCCCTTCCCAACAGTTGCGCAGCCTGAATGGCGAATGGAG
ATCCAATTTTTAAGTGTATAATGTGTTAAACTACTGATTCTAATTGTTTGTGTATTTTAGATTCACAGTC
CCAAGGCTCATTTCAGGCCCCTCAGTCCTCACAGTCTGTTCATGATCATAATCAGCCATACCACATTTGT
AGAGGTTTTACTTGCTTTAAAAAACCTCCCACACCTCCCCCTGAACCTGAAACATAAAATGAATGCAATT
GTTGTTGTTAACTTGTTTATTGCAGCTTATAATGGTTACAAATAAAGCAATAGCATCACAAATTTCACAA
ATAAAGCATTTTTTTCACTGCATTCTAGTTGTGGTTTGTCCAAACTCATCAATGTATCTTAACGCGTAAA
TTGTAAGCGTTAATATTTTGTTAAAATTCGCGTTAAATTTTTGTTAAATCAGCTCATTTTTTAACCAATA
GGCCGAAATCGGCAAAATCCCTTATAAATCAAAAGAATAGACCGAGATAGGGT
[37 nt withheld, positions 6371-6407]
AAAGAACGTGGACTCCAACGTCAAAGG
[49 nt withheld, positions 6435-6483]
T
[91 nt withheld, positions 6485-6575]
G
[124 nt withheld, positions 6577-6700]
CAGGTG
Features (pLannotate 1.2.2; 20 found; start..end, strand, type, name):
     21..125     +  promoter       AmpR promoter: bla
    127..484     +  promoter       SV40 promoter: SV40 enhancer and early promoter
    519..1313    +  CDS            NeoR/KanR: aminoglycoside phosphotransferase from Tn5; aph(3')-II (or nptII); confers resistance to neomycin, kanamycin, and G418 (Geneticin®)
   1334..1486    +  CDS            ble (fragment): BLE_KLEPN - Experimental evidence at protein level: Swiss-Prot protein existence level 1. Binding protein with a strong affinity to the bleomycin family of antibiotics. Binds to CL990; an antimitotic-antibiotic compound. From Klebsiella pneumoniae.
   1545..1592    +  polyA_signal   HSV TK poly(A) signal: herpes simplex virus thymidine kinase polyadenylation signal (Cole and Stacy, 1985)
   1683..1699    -  polyA_signal   bGH poly(A) signal (fragment): bovine growth hormone polyadenylation signal
   1921..2509    +  rep_origin     ori: high-copy-number ColE1/pMB1/pBR322/pUC origin of replication
   2684..2987    +  enhancer       CMV enhancer: human cytomegalovirus immediate early enhancer
   2988..3191    +  promoter       CMV promoter: human cytomegalovirus (CMV) immediate early promoter
   3274..3714    +  CDS            GAL4 DNA binding domain: DNA binding domain of the GAL4 transcriptional activator; Saccharomyces cerevisiae GAL4 (truncated)
   3733..3757    +  protein_bind   attB1: mutant version of attB; recombination site for the Gateway® BP reaction BP Clonase™
   3763..5547    +  CDS            ESR1 (sequence withheld): ESR1_HUMAN - Also known as ESR, NR3A1. Experimental evidence at protein level: Swiss-Prot protein existence level 1. [Isoform 3]: Involved in activation of NOS3 and endothelial nitric oxide production (PubMed:21937726). Isoforms lacking one or several functional domains are thought to modulate transcriptional activity by competitive ligand or DNA binding and/or heterodimerization with the full-length receptor (PubMed:10970861). Binds to ERE and inhibits isoform 1 (PubMed:10970861). From Homo sapiens (Human).
   5551..5575    -  protein_bind   attB2: mutant version of attB; recombination site for the Gateway® BP reaction BP Clonase™
   5608..5642    +  terminator     ADH1 terminator (fragment): S. cerevisiae ADH1; transcription terminator for the S. cerevisiae alcohol dehydrogenase 1 (ADH1) gene
   5714..5732    -  promoter       T7 promoter: promoter for bacteriophage T7 RNA polymerase
   5735..5892    +  CDS            lacZα (fragment): LacZα fragment of β-galactosidase; lacZ fragment
   5902..5957    +  intron         small t intron (fragment): SV40 (simian virus 40) small t antigen intron
   5957..6094    +  CDS            large T antigen (fragment): large T antigen from SV40 (simian virus 40)
   6117..6238    +  polyA_signal   SV40 poly(A) signal: SV40 polyadenylation signal
   6272..6700    -  rep_origin     f1 ori (sequence partly withheld): f1 bacteriophage origin of replication; arrow indicates direction of (+) strand synthesis
