[The description below was written by a language model from this plasmid's Addgene catalogue record and pLannotate feature annotations shown in this document.]
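Description:
pBK_Gal4-DBD-ESR1 is a 6.7 kb mammalian expression plasmid on the pBK backbone that drives overexpression of human estrogen receptor alpha (ESR1, also known as NR3A1) fused to the yeast GAL4 DNA-binding domain. It replicates at high copy in E. coli from a ColE1/pUC-type origin and is selected with kanamycin. The resistance gene is the Tn5 NeoR/KanR aminoglycoside phosphotransferase, placed behind tandem bacterial (bla) and SV40 early promoters and followed by an HSV TK polyadenylation signal. This dual-promoter arrangement gives kanamycin resistance in bacteria and would allow G418 selection in mammalian cells. An f1 origin is also present, along with short annotated remnants (ble, bGH poly(A), lacZα, ADH1 terminator, T7 promoter) that look like vector carry-over rather than functional parts.

The expression cassette consists of the CMV immediate-early enhancer and promoter, the GAL4 DNA-binding domain coding sequence, and then the ESR1 coding sequence flanked by attB1 and attB2 sites, consistent with its insertion by Gateway recombination. The order of these parts and the plasmid name indicate an N-terminal GAL4-DBD fusion, with attB1 lying in the linker between the two. SV40 small t intron and large T fragments and the SV40 poly(A) signal follow the insert and provide 3′ processing.

A chimeric receptor of this kind redirects ligand-dependent receptor activity to GAL4 upstream activating sequences instead of native estrogen response elements. Co-transfected UAS-driven reporters then read out receptor activation with little interference from endogenous receptors. The record states the purpose as receptor overexpression for luciferase and barcode assays, in the context of a multiplexed cell-based platform for profiling drug activity. The reporter constructs themselves are not part of this plasmid.
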