Addgene plasmid #227099: pBK_Gal4-DBD-ESR1
Purpose: ESR1 receptor overexpression for luciferase and barcode assays
Depositing lab: Michael Wehr. Depositing organization: Systasy Bioscience GmbH. Publication: Polypharmacological profiling across protein target families and cellular pathways using the multiplexed cell-based assay platform safetyProfiler reveals efficacy, potency and side effects of drugs. Popovic L, Brankatschk B, Palladino G, Rossner MJ, Wehr MC. Biomed Pharmacother. 2024 Nov;180:117523. doi: 10.1016/j.biopha.2024.117523. Epub 2024 Oct 14. PubMed 39405910.
Backbone
  Vector backbone: pBK
  Vector type: Mammalian Expression
Growth in bacteria
  Bacterial resistance: Kanamycin, 50 μg/mL
  Growth temperature: 37°C
  Growth strain: DH5alpha
  Copy number: High Copy
Gene/Insert
  Gene/Insert name: ESR1
  Species: H. sapiens (human)
  Entrez Gene: ESR1 (a.k.a. ER, ESR, ESRA, ESTRR, Era, NR3A1)
  Cloning method: Gateway Cloning
Terms and licenses: Academic/Nonprofit Terms; Industry Terms: Not Available to Industry
How to cite: pBK_Gal4-DBD-ESR1 was a gift from Michael Wehr (Addgene plasmid # 227099 ; http://n2t.net/addgene:227099 ; RRID:Addgene_227099)
